Addgene plasmid #14089: pSIRIP-puro shRNA p19-1
Depositing lab: Tyler Jacks. Depositing organization: Massachusetts Institute of Technology. Publication: Acute mutation of retinoblastoma gene function is sufficient for cell cycle re-entry. Sage J, Miller AL, Perez-Mancera PA, Wysocki JM, Jacks T. Nature. 2003 Jul 10. 424(6945):223-8. 10.1038/nature01764 PubMed 12853964.
Backbone
  Vector backbone: pSIRIP-puro
  Backbone manufacturer: Todd Golub Lab
  Backbone size w/o insert (bp): 6500
  Vector type: Mammalian Expression, Retroviral, RNAi
  Selectable markers: Puromycin
Growth in bacteria
  Bacterial resistance: Ampicillin, 100 μg/mL
  Growth temperature: 37°C
  Growth strain: DH5alpha
  Copy number: High Copy
Gene/Insert
  Gene/Insert name: p19 ARF shRNA - 1 (alt names: p19ARF; ARF-INK4a)
  Species: M. musculus (mouse)
  Insert size (bp): 50
  Entrez Gene: Cdkn2a (a.k.a. ARF-INK4a, Arf, INK4a-ARF, Ink4a/Arf, MTS1, Pctr1, p16, p16(INK4a), p16INK4a, p19<ARF>, p19ARF)
  Cloning method: Restriction Enzyme; 5′ cloning site BglII (unknown if destroyed); 3′ cloning site XhoI (unknown if destroyed)
  Sequencing primers: 5′ H1
Terms and licenses: Academic/Nonprofit Terms; Industry Terms: Not Available to Industry
Depositor comments: p19 ARF shRNA expressed from a self-inactivating retroviral vector. See author's map for information about the pSIRIP-puro vector backbone.
How to cite: pSIRIP-puro shRNA p19-1 was a gift from Tyler Jacks (Addgene plasmid # 14089 ; http://n2t.net/addgene:14089 ; RRID:Addgene_14089)
