[The description below was written by a language model from this plasmid's Addgene catalogue record.]
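Description:
pSIRIP-puro shRNA p19-1 is a retroviral RNAi plasmid built on the pSIRIP-puro backbone (about 6.5 kb without insert), which the depositor describes as a self-inactivating retroviral vector. In self-inactivating designs, the viral LTR loses its promoter activity after reverse transcription and integration. Expression from the provirus then depends on internal promoters rather than on LTR-driven transcription. The plasmid is maintained in E. coli as a high-copy construct under ampicillin selection, and transduced mammalian cells can be selected with puromycin. The record gives no feature table, so the origin of replication, the promoter driving the puromycin marker and the exact arrangement of viral elements are not stated; the depositor points to the author's map for backbone details.

The payload is a short hairpin insert of roughly 50 bp directed against mouse p19ARF, one of the products of the Cdkn2a (Ink4a/Arf) locus, cloned between BglII and XhoI sites. The "-1" in the name suggests it is one of several hairpins against this target. The shRNA promoter is not explicitly named, but the listed 5′ sequencing primer is an H1 primer, which suggests that the hairpin lies downstream of an H1 RNA polymerase III promoter, a common arrangement for shRNA expression. After packaging into retroviral particles and infection of mouse cells, the integrated cassette is intended to produce stable knockdown of p19ARF. The associated publication concerns cell cycle re-entry following acute loss of retinoblastoma gene function, a setting in which suppressing the ARF tumour suppressor would be relevant.
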