>Addgene plasmid #14089 | pSIRIP-puro shRNA p19-1 | addgene partial sequence | sequence record 20231 | 14089 with H1
AGAGACTCTAGCCTCAACAACATGTTTTTGGAACTCGAGGTTAACGAATTCTACCGGGTAGGGGAGGCGC
TTTTCCCAAGGCAGTCTGGAGCATGCGCTTTAGCAGCCCCGCTGGGCACTTGGCGCTACACAAGTGGCCT
CTGGCCTCGCACACATTCCACATCCACCGGTAGGCGCCAACCGGCTCCGTTCTTTGGTGGCCCCTTCGCG
CCACCTTCTACTCCTCCCCTAGTCAGGAAGTTCCCCCCCGCCCCGCAGCTCGCGTCGTGCAGGACGTGAC
AAATGGAAGTAGCACGTCTCACTAGTCTCGTGCAGATGGACAGCACCGCTGAGCAATGGAAGCGGGTAGG
CCTTTGGGGCAGCGGCCAATAGCAGCTTTGCTCCTTCGCTTTCTGGGCTCAGAGGCTGGGAAGGGGTGGG
TCCGGGGGCGGGCTCAGGGGCGGGCTCAGGGGCGGGGCGGGCGCCCGAAGGTCCTCCGGAGGCCCGGCAT
TCTGCACGCTTCAAAAGCGCACGTCTGCCGCGCTGTTCTCCTCTTCCTCATCTCCGGGCCTTTCGACCTG
CAGCCCAAGCTTACCATGACCGAGTACAAGCCCACGGTGCGCCTCGCCACCCGCGACGACGTCCCCAGGG
CCGTACGCACCCTCGCCGCCGCGTTCGCCGACTACCCCGCCACGCGCCACACCGTCGATCCGGACCGCCA
CATCGAGCGGGTCACCGAGCTGCAAGAACTCTTCCTCACGCGCGTCGGGCTCGACATCGGCAAGGTGTGG
GTCGCGGACGACGGCGCCGCGGGTGGCGGTCTGGACCACGCCGGAGAGCGTCGAAGCGGGGGCGGTGTTC
GCCGAGATCGGCCCGCGC
